Addgene plasmid #193998: pcDNA3.1(+)-myc-OGA(GS-544)C181_NES
Purpose: plasmid encoding myc-tagged OGA(GS-544)C181_NES
Depositing lab: Christina Woo. Depositing organization: Harvard University. Publication: Small Molecule-Activated O-GlcNAcase for Spatiotemporal Removal of O-GlcNAc in Live Cells. Ge Y, Lu H, Yang B, Woo CM. ACS Chem Biol. 2023 Jan 4. doi: 10.1021/acschembio.2c00894. PubMed 36598936.
Backbone
  Vector backbone: pcDNA3.1
  Backbone size w/o insert (bp): 5300
  Total vector size (bp): 8399
  Vector type: Mammalian Expression
Growth in bacteria
  Bacterial resistance: Ampicillin, 100 μg/mL
  Growth temperature: 37°C
  Growth strain: DH5alpha
  Copy number: Unknown
Gene/Insert
  Gene/Insert name: myc-OGA(GS-544)C181_NES
  Species: H. sapiens (human)
  Tag / fusion protein: myc (N terminal on insert)
Terms and licenses: Academic/Nonprofit Terms; Industry Terms: Not Available to Industry
How to cite: pcDNA3.1(+)-myc-OGA(GS-544)C181_NES was a gift from Christina Woo (Addgene plasmid # 193998 ; http://n2t.net/addgene:193998 ; RRID:Addgene_193998)
