[The description below was written by a language model from this plasmid's Addgene catalogue record and pLannotate feature annotations shown in this document.]
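Description:
pcDNA3.1(+)-myc-OGA(GS-544)C181_NES is a mammalian expression plasmid of about 8.4 kb, built on the pcDNA3.1 backbone. It encodes an engineered, myc-tagged form of human O-GlcNAcase (OGA), the enzyme that removes O-linked GlcNAc from modified proteins. It is propagated in E. coli through a high-copy ColE1/pUC-type origin with ampicillin selection from the β-lactamase gene, and it also carries an f1 phage origin. For selection in mammalian cells, an SV40 enhancer/early promoter drives a neomycin phosphotransferase gene terminated by an SV40 polyadenylation signal. Short matches to ble, lacI, the lac promoter/operator region, an HIV-1 LTR and the pBR322 bom site are annotated only as fragments or small backbone remnants and are not expected to be functional parts of the design.

The payload sits between the CMV immediate-early enhancer/promoter and the bovine growth hormone polyadenylation signal, giving strong constitutive transcription in transfected mammalian cells. A T7 promoter upstream of the insert could also support in vitro transcription. The annotated OGA coding region spans roughly 3 kb, and the catalogue lists a myc epitope at the N terminus for detection. The "NES" suffix in the name suggests an added nuclear export signal to bias the protein toward the cytoplasm. The record does not define what "GS-544" and "C181" mean, and neither these modifications nor the NES appears as a separate feature in the table. The associated publication describes a small molecule-activated O-GlcNAcase for spatiotemporal removal of O-GlcNAc in live cells, so this construct is presumably one localisation-directed variant from that system.
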