Features (pLannotate 1.2.2; 20 found; start..end, strand, type, name):
     90..142     -  misc_feature   bom (fragment): basis of mobility region from pBR322
    297..676     +  enhancer       CMV enhancer: human cytomegalovirus immediate early enhancer
    677..880     +  promoter       CMV promoter: human cytomegalovirus (CMV) immediate early promoter
    876..909     +  LTR            5' LTR (truncated) (fragment): truncated 5' long terminal repeat (LTR) from HIV-1
    925..943     +  promoter       T7 promoter: promoter for bacteriophage T7 RNA polymerase
   1020..3989    +  CDS            OGA: OGA_HUMAN - Also known as HEXC, KIAA0679, MEA5, MGEA5. Experimental evidence at protein level: Swiss-Prot protein existence level 1. [Isoform 3]: Cleaves GlcNAc but not GalNAc from O- glycosylated proteins. Can use p-nitrophenyl-beta-GlcNAc as substrate but not p-nitrophenyl-beta-GalNAc or p-nitrophenyl-alpha-GlcNAc (in vitro), but has about six times lower specific activity than isoform 1. From Homo sapiens (Human).
   4064..4288    +  polyA_signal   bGH poly(A) signal: bovine growth hormone polyadenylation signal
   4292..4313    +  promoter       SV40 promoter (fragment): SV40 enhancer and early promoter
   4334..4762    +  rep_origin     f1 ori (sequence partly withheld): f1 bacteriophage origin of replication; arrow indicates direction of (+) strand synthesis
   4776..5105    +  promoter       SV40 promoter: SV40 enhancer and early promoter
   5172..5963    +  CDS            neo: KKA2_KLEPN - Also known as kan, nptII. Experimental evidence at protein level: Swiss-Prot protein existence level 1. Resistance to kanamycin, neomycin, paromomycin, ribostamycin, butirosin and gentamicin B. From Klebsiella pneumoniae.
   5987..6145    +  CDS            ble (fragment): BLE_KLEPN - Experimental evidence at protein level: Swiss-Prot protein existence level 1. Binding protein with a strong affinity to the bleomycin family of antibiotics. Binds to CL990; an antimitotic-antibiotic compound. From Klebsiella pneumoniae.
   6140..6261    +  polyA_signal   SV40 poly(A) signal: SV40 polyadenylation signal
   6334..6350    -  protein_bind   lac operator: The lac repressor binds to the lac operator to inhibit transcription in E. coli. This inhibition can be relieved by adding lactose or isopropyl-β-D-thiogalactopyranoside (IPTG). lac repressor encoded by lacI
   6358..6388    -  promoter       lac promoter: promoter for the E. coli lac operon
   6403..6424    -  protein_bind   CAP binding site: CAP binding activates transcription in the presence of cAMP. E. coli catabolite activator protein
   6437..6529    -  CDS            lacI (fragment): lac repressor; lacI; The lac repressor binds to the lac operator to inhibit transcription in E. coli. This inhibition can be relieved by adding lactose or isopropyl-β-D-thiogalactopyranoside (IPTG).
   6712..7300    -  rep_origin     ori: high-copy-number ColE1/pMB1/pBR322/pUC origin of replication
   7471..8331    -  CDS            AmpR: β-lactamase; bla; confers resistance to ampicillin, carbenicillin, and related antibiotics
   8332..31      -  promoter       AmpR promoter (across the origin): bla
>Addgene plasmid #193998 | pcDNA3.1(+)-myc-OGA(GS-544)C181_NES | addgene full sequence | sequence record 380016 | Addgene NGS Result
TTTAGAAAAATAAACAAATAGGGGTTCCGCGCACATTTCCCCGAAAAGTGCCACCTGACGTCGACGGATC
GGGAGATCTCCCGATCCCCTATGGTGCACTCTCAGTACAATCTGCTCTGATGCCGCATAGTTAAGCCAGT
ATCTGCTCCCTGCTTGTGTGTTGGAGGTCGCTGAGTAGTGCGCGAGCAAAATTTAAGCTACAACAAGGCA
AGGCTTGACCGACAATTGCATGAAGAATCTGCTTAGGGTTAGGCGTTTTGCGCTGCTTCGCGATGTACGG
GCCAGATATACGCGTTGACATTGATTATTGACTAGTTATTAATAGTAATCAATTACGGGGTCATTAGTTC
ATAGCCCATATATGGAGTTCCGCGTTACATAACTTACGGTAAATGGCCCGCCTGGCTGACCGCCCAACGA
CCCCCGCCCATTGACGTCAATAATGACGTATGTTCCCATAGTAACGCCAATAGGGACTTTCCATTGACGT
CAATGGGTGGAGTATTTACGGTAAACTGCCCACTTGGCAGTACATCAAGTGTATCATATGCCAAGTACGC
CCCCTATTGACGTCAATGACGGTAAATGGCCCGCCTGGCATTATGCCCAGTACATGACCTTATGGGACTT
TCCTACTTGGCAGTACATCTACGTATTAGTCATCGCTATTACCATGGTGATGCGGTTTTGGCAGTACATC
AATGGGCGTGGATAGCGGTTTGACTCACGGGGATTTCCAAGTCTCCACCCCATTGACGTCAATGGGAGTT
TGTTTTGGCACCAAAATCAACGGGACTTTCCAAAATGTCGTAACAACTCCGCCCCATTGACGCAAATGGG
CGGTAGGCGTGTACGGTGGGAGGTCTATATAAGCAGAGCTCTCTGGCTAACTAGAGAACCCACTGCTTAC
TGGCTTATCGAAATTAATACGACTCACTATAGGGAGACCCAAGCTGGCGAGCGTTTAAGCTTGAGCAATG
GAGCAGAAGCTGATCAGCGAGGAGGATCTGGCGATCGCAATGGTGCAGAAGGAGAGTCAAGCGACGTTGG
AGGAGCGGGAGAGCGAGCTCAGCTCCAACCCTGCCGCCTCTGCGGGGGCATCGCTGGAGCCGCCGGCAGC
TCCGGCACCCGGAGAAGACAACCCCGCCGGGGCTGGGGGAGCGGCGGTGGCCGGGGCCGCAGGAGGGGCT
CGGCGGTTCCTCTGCGGTGTGGTGGAAGGATTTTATGGAAGACCTTGGGTTATGGAACAGAGAAAAGAAC
TCTTTAGAAGGCTCCAGAAATGGGAATTAAATACATACTTGTATGCCCCAAAAGATGACTACAAACATAG
GATGTTTTGGCGAGAGATGTATTCAGTGGAGGAAGCTGAGCAACTTATGACTCTCATCTCTGCTGCACGA
GAATATGAGATAGAGTTCATCTATGCGATCTCACCTGGATTGGATATCACTTTTTCTAACCCCAAGGAAG
TATCCACATTGAAACGTAAATTGGACCAGGTTTCTCAGTTTGGGTGCAGATCATTTGCTTTGCTTTTTGA
TGATATAGACCATAATATGTGCCTTGCCGAGGGTACCCGAATCTTCGATCCGGTCACTGGTACAACGCAT
CGCATCGAGGATGTTGTCGATGGGCGCAAGCCTATTCATGTCGTGGCTGCTGCCAAGGACGGAACGCTGC
TCGCGCGGCCCGTGGTGTCCTGGTTCGACCAGGGAACGCGGGATGTGATCGGGTTGCGGATCGCCGGTGG
CGCCATCGTGTGGGCGACACCCGATCACAAGGTGCTGACAGAGTACGGCTGGCGTGCCGCCGGGGAACTC
CGCAAGGGAGACAGGGTGGCCGGACCGGGTGGTTCTGGTAACAGCCTGGCCTTGTCCCTGACGGCCGACC
AGATGGTCAGTGCCTTGTTGGATGCTGAGCCCCCCATACTCTATTCCGAGTATGATCCTACCAGTCCCTT
CAGTGAAGCTTCGATGATGGGCTTACTGACCAACCTGGCAGACAGGGAGCTGGTTCACATGATCAACTGG
GCGAAGAGGGTGCCAGGCTTTGTGGATTTGACCCTCCATGATCAGGCCCACCTTCTAGAACGTGCCTGGC
TAGAGATCCTGATGATTGGTCTCGTCTGGCGCTCCATGGAGCACCCAGGGAAGCTACTGTTTGCTCCTAA
CTTGCTCTTGGACAGGAACCAGGGAAAATGTGTAGAGGGCATGGTGGAGATCTTCGACATGCTGCTGGCT
ACATCATCTCGGTTCCGCATGATGAATCTGCAGGGAGAGGAGTTTGTGTGCCTCAAATCTATTATTTTGC
TTAATTCTGGAGTGTACACATTTCTGTCCAGCACCCTGAAGTCTCTGGAAGAGAAGGACCATATCCACCG
AGCCCTGGACAAGATCACGGACACTTTGATCCACCTGATGGCCAAGGCAGGCCTGACCCTGCAGCAGCAG
CACCAGCGGCTGGCCCAGCTCCTCCTCATCCTCTCCCACATCAGGCACATGAGTAACAAAGGAATGGAGC
ATCTGTACAGCATGAAGTACAAGAACGTGGTGCCCCTCTATGACCTGCTGCTGGAGATGCTGGACGCCCA
CCGCCTACATGCGGGTGGTTCTGGTGCTAGCCGCGTGCAGGCGTTCGCGGATGCCCTGGATGACAAATTC
CTGCACGACATGCTGGCGGAAGGACTCCGCTATTCCGTGATCCGAGAAGTGCTGCCAACGCGGCGGGCAC
GAACGTTCGACCTCGAGGTCGAGGAACTGCACACCCTCGTCGCCGAAGGGGTTGTCGTGCACAACTGCGC
AGCAGACAAAGAGGTATTCAGTTCTTTTGCTCATGCCCAAGTCTCCATCACAAATGAAATCTATCAGTAC
CTAGGAGAGCCAGAAACTTTCCTCTTCTGTCCCACAGAATACTGTGGCACTTTCTGTTATCCAAATGTGT
CTCAGTCTCCATATTTAAGGACTGTGGGTGAAAAGCTTCTACCTGGAATTGAAGTGCTTTGGACAGGTCC
CAAAGTTGTTTCTAAAGAAATTCCAGTAGAGTCCATCGAAGAGGTTTCTAAGATTATTAAGAGAGCTCCA
GTAATCTGGGATAACATTCATGCTAATGATTATGATCAGAAGAGACTGTTTCTGGGCCCGTACAAAGGAA
GATCCACAGAACTCATCCCACGGTTAAAAGGAGTCCTCACTAATCCAAATTGTGAATTTGAAGCCAACTA
CGTTGCTATCCACACCCTTGCCACCTGGTACAAATCAAACATGAATGGAGTGAGAAAAGATGTAGTGATG
ACTGACAGTGAAGATAGTACTGTGTCCATCCAGATAAAATTAGAAAATGAAGGCAGTGATGAAGATATTG
AAACTGATGTACTCTATAGTCCACAGATGGCTCTAAAGCTAGCATTAACAGAATGGTTGCAAGAGTTTGG
TGTGCCTCATCAATACAGCAGTAGGGGAAGCGGCTCCGGAAGTGGATCTGGAAGTGGATCCGGAAGCGGA
GAAAAGCCTTTGTACACTGCGGAACCAGTGACCCTGGAGGATTTGCAGTTACTTGCTGATCTATTCTACC
TTCCTTACGAGCATGGACCCAAAGGAGCACAGATGTTACGGGAATTTCAATGGCTTCGAGCAAATAGTAG
TGTTGTCAGTGTCAATTGCAAAGGAAAAGACTCTGAAAAAATTGAAGAATGGCGGTCACGAGCAGCCAAG
TTTGAAGAGATGTGTGGACTAGTGATGGGAATGTTCACTCGGCTCTCCAATTGTGCCAACAGGACAATTC
TTTATGACATGTACTCCTATGTTTGGGATATCAAGAGTATAATGTCTATGGTGAAGTCTTTTGTACAGTG
GTTAGGGTGTCGTAGTCATTCTTCAGCACAATTCTTAATTGGAGACCAAGAACCCTGGGCCTTTAGAGGT
GGTCTAGCAGGAGAGTTCCAGCGTTTGCTGCCAATTGATGGGGCAAATGATCTCTTTTTTCAGCCACCTC
TGGCCCTGAAGCTGGCCGGCCTGGACATCAACTAAGTCTAGAGGGCCCGTTTAAACCCGCTGATCAGCCT
CGACTGTGCCTTCTAGTTGCCAGCCATCTGTTGTTTGCCCCTCCCCCGTGCCTTCCTTGACCCTGGAAGG
TGCCACTCCCACTGTCCTTTCCTAATAAAATGAGGAAATTGCATCGCATTGTCTGAGTAGGTGTCATTCT
ATTCTGGGGGGTGGGGTGGGGCAGGACAGCAAGGGGGAGGATTGGGAAGACAATAGCAGGCATGCTGGGG
ATGCGGTGGGCTCTATGGCTTCTGAGGCGGAAAGAACCAGCTGGGGCTCTAGGGGGTATCCCC
[124 nt withheld, positions 4334-4457]
C
[91 nt withheld, positions 4459-4549]
A
[49 nt withheld, positions 4551-4599]
CCTTTGACGTTGGAGTCCACGTTCTTT
[37 nt withheld, positions 4627-4663]
ACCCTATCTCGGTCTATTCTTTTGATTTATAAGGGATTTTGCCGATTTCGGCCTATTGGTTAAAAAATGA
GCTGATTTAACAAAAATTTAACGCGAATTAATTCTGTGGAATGTGTGTCAGTTAGGGTGTGGAAAGTCCC
CAGGCTCCCCAGCAGGCAGAAGTATGCAAAGCATGCATCTCAATTAGTCAGCAACCAGGTGTGGAAAGTC
CCCAGGCTCCCCAGCAGGCAGAAGTATGCAAAGCATGCATCTCAATTAGTCAGCAACCATAGTCCCGCCC
CTAACTCCGCCCATCCCGCCCCTAACTCCGCCCAGTTCCGCCCATTCTCCGCCCCATGGCTGACTAATTT
TTTTTATTTATGCAGAGGCCGAGGCCGCCTCTGCCTCTGAGCTATTCCAGAAGTAGTGAGGAGGCTTTTT
TGGAGGCCTAGGCTTTTGCAAAAAGCTCCCGGGAGCTTGTATATCCATTTTCGGATCTGATCAAGAGACA
GGATGAGGATCGTTTCGCATGATTGAACAAGATGGATTGCACGCAGGTTCTCCGGCCGCTTGGGTGGAGA
GGCTATTCGGCTATGACTGGGCACAACAGACAATCGGCTGCTCTGATGCCGCCGTGTTCCGGCTGTCAGC
GCAGGGGCGCCCGGTTCTTTTTGTCAAGACCGACCTGTCCGGTGCCCTGAATGAACTGCAGGACGAGGCA
GCGCGGCTATCGTGGCTGGCCACGACGGGCGTTCCTTGCGCAGCTGTGCTCGACGTTGTCACTGAAGCGG
GAAGGGACTGGCTGCTATTGGGCGAAGTGCCGGGGCAGGATCTCCTGTCATCTCACCTTGCTCCTGCCGA
GAAAGTATCCATCATGGCTGATGCAATGCGGCGGCTGCATACGCTTGATCCGGCTACCTGCCCATTCGAC
CACCAAGCGAAACATCGCATCGAGCGAGCACGTACTCGGATGGAAGCCGGTCTTGTCGATCAGGATGATC
TGGACGAAGAGCATCAGGGGCTCGCGCCAGCCGAACTGTTCGCCAGGCTCAAGGCGCGCATGCCCGACGG
CGAGGATCTCGTCGTGACCCATGGCGATGCCTGCTTGCCGAATATCATGGTGGAAAATGGCCGCTTTTCT
GGATTCATCGACTGTGGCCGGCTGGGTGTGGCGGACCGCTATCAGGACATAGCGTTGGCTACCCGTGATA
TTGCTGAAGAGCTTGGCGGCGAATGGGCTGACCGCTTCCTCGTGCTTTACGGTATCGCCGCTCCCGATTC
GCAGCGCATCGCCTTCTATCGCCTTCTTGACGAGTTCTTCTGAGCGGGACTCTGGGGTTCGAAATGACCG
ACCAAGCGACGCCCAACCTGCCATCACGAGATTTCGATTCCACCGCCGCCTTCTATGAAAGGTTGGGCTT
CGGAATCGTTTTCCGGGACGCCGGCTGGATGATCCTCCAGCGCGGGGATCTCATGCTGGAGTTCTTCGCC
CACCCCAACTTGTTTATTGCAGCTTATAATGGTTACAAATAAAGCAATAGCATCACAAATTTCACAAATA
AAGCATTTTTTTCACTGCATTCTAGTTGTGGTTTGTCCAAACTCATCAATGTATCTTATCATGTCTGTAT
ACCGTCGACCTCTAGCTAGAGCTTGGCGTAATCATGGTCATAGCTGTTTCCTGTGTGAAATTGTTATCCG
CTCACAATTCCACACAACATACGAGCCGGAAGCATAAAGTGTAAAGCCTGGGGTGCCTAATGAGTGAGCT
AACTCACATTAATTGCGTTGCGCTCACTGCCCGCTTTCCAGTCGGGAAACCTGTCGTGCCAGCTGCATTA
ATGAATCGGCCAACGCGCGGGGAGAGGCGGTTTGCGTATTGGGCGCTCTTCCGCTTCCTCGCTCACTGAC
TCGCTGCGCTCGGTCGTTCGGCTGCGGCGAGCGGTATCAGCTCACTCAAAGGCGGTAATACGGTTATCCA
CAGAATCAGGGGATAACGCAGGAAAGAACATGTGAGCAAAAGGCCAGCAAAAGGCCAGGAACCGTAAAAA
GGCCGCGTTGCTGGCGTTTTTCCATAGGCTCCGCCCCCCTGACGAGCATCACAAAAATCGACGCTCAAGT
CAGAGGTGGCGAAACCCGACAGGACTATAAAGATACCAGGCGTTTCCCCCTGGAAGCTCCCTCGTGCGCT
CTCCTGTTCCGACCCTGCCGCTTACCGGATACCTGTCCGCCTTTCTCCCTTCGGGAAGCGTGGCGCTTTC
TCATAGCTCACGCTGTAGGTATCTCAGTTCGGTGTAGGTCGTTCGCTCCAAGCTGGGCTGTGTGCACGAA
CCCCCCGTTCAGCCCGACCGCTGCGCCTTATCCGGTAACTATCGTCTTGAGTCCAACCCGGTAAGACACG
ACTTATCGCCACTGGCAGCAGCCACTGGTAACAGGATTAGCAGAGCGAGGTATGTAGGCGGTGCTACAGA
GTTCTTGAAGTGGTGGCCTAACTACGGCTACACTAGAAGAACAGTATTTGGTATCTGCGCTCTGCTGAAG
CCAGTTACCTTCGGAAAAAGAGTTGGTAGCTCTTGATCCGGCAAACAAACCACCGCTGGTAGCGGTGGTT
TTTTTGTTTGCAAGCAGCAGATTACGCGCAGAAAAAAAGGATCTCAAGAAGATCCTTTGATCTTTTCTAC
GGGGTCTGACGCTCAGTGGAACGAAAACTCACGTTAAGGGATTTTGGTCATGAGATTATCAAAAAGGATC
TTCACCTAGATCCTTTTAAATTAAAAATGAAGTTTTAAATCAATCTAAAGTATATATGAGTAAACTTGGT
CTGACAGTTACCAATGCTTAATCAGTGAGGCACCTATCTCAGCGATCTGTCTATTTCGTTCATCCATAGT
TGCCTGACTCCCCGTCGTGTAGATAACTACGATACGGGAGGGCTTACCATCTGGCCCCAGTGCTGCAATG
ATACCGCGAGACCCACGCTCACCGGCTCCAGATTTATCAGCAATAAACCAGCCAGCCGGAAGGGCCGAGC
GCAGAAGTGGTCCTGCAACTTTATCCGCCTCCATCCAGTCTATTAATTGTTGCCGGGAAGCTAGAGTAAG
TAGTTCGCCAGTTAATAGTTTGCGCAACGTTGTTGCCATTGCTACAGGCATCGTGGTGTCACGCTCGTCG
TTTGGTATGGCTTCATTCAGCTCCGGTTCCCAACGATCAAGGCGAGTTACATGATCCCCCATGTTGTGCA
AAAAAGCGGTTAGCTCCTTCGGTCCTCCGATCGTTGTCAGAAGTAAGTTGGCCGCAGTGTTATCACTCAT
GGTTATGGCAGCACTGCATAATTCTCTTACTGTCATGCCATCCGTAAGATGCTTTTCTGTGACTGGTGAG
TACTCAACCAAGTCATTCTGAGAATAGTGTATGCGGCGACCGAGTTGCTCTTGCCCGGCGTCAATACGGG
ATAATACCGCGCCACATAGCAGAACTTTAAAAGTGCTCATCATTGGAAAACGTTCTTCGGGGCGAAAACT
CTCAAGGATCTTACCGCTGTTGAGATCCAGTTCGATGTAACCCACTCGTGCACCCAACTGATCTTCAGCA
TCTTTTACTTTCACCAGCGTTTCTGGGTGAGCAAAAACAGGAAGGCAAAATGCCGCAAAAAAGGGAATAA
GGGCGACACGGAAATGTTGAATACTCATACTCTTCCTTTTTCAATATTATTGAAGCATTTATCAGGGTTA
TTGTCTCATGAGCGGATACATATTTGAATGTA
